>Addgene plasmid #55285 | mTagBFP2-C-Src-7 | depositor partial sequence | sequence record 85690 | insert sequence
GACGTCAGATCCGCTAGCGCTACCGGACTCAGATCTCGAGCTCAAGCTTCGAATTCATGGGGAGCAGCAA
GAGCAAGCCCAAGGACCCCAGCCAGCGCCGGCGCAGCCTGGAGCCACCCGACAGCACCCACCACGGGGGA
TTCCCAGCCTCGCAGACCCCCAACAAGACAGCAGCCCCCGACACGCACCGCACCCCCAGCCGCTCCTTTG
GGACCGTGGCCACCGAGCCCAAGCTCTTCGGGGGCTTCAACACTTCTGACACCGTCACGTCGCCGCAGCG
TGCCGGGGCACTGGCTGGCGGCGTCACCACTTTCGTGGCTCTCTATGACTACGAGTCCCGGACTGAAACG
GACTTGTCCTTCAAGAAAGGAGAACGCCTGCAGATTGTCAACAACACGGAAGGTGACTGGTGGCTGGCTC
ATTCCCTCACTACAGGACAGACGGGCTACATCCCCAGTAACTATGTCGCGCCCTCAGACTCCATCCAGGC
TGAAGAGTGGTACTTTGGGAAGATCACTCGTCGGGAGTCCGAGCGGCTGCTGCTCAACCCCGAAAACCCC
CGGGGAACCTTCTTGGTCCGGGAGAGCGAGACGACAAAAGGTGCCTATTGCCTCTCCGTTTCTGACTTTG
ACAACGCCAAGGGGCTCAATGTGAAGCACTACAAGATCCGCAAGCTGGACAGCGGCGGCTTCTACATCAC
CTCACGCACACAGTTCAGCAGCCTGCAGCAGCTGGTGGCCTACTACTCCAAACATGCTGATGGCTTGTGC
CACCGCCTGACCAACGTCTGCCCCACGTCCAAGCCCCAGACCCAGGGACTCGCCAAGGACGCGTGGGAAA
TCCCCCGGGAGTCGCTGCGGCTGGAGGTGAAGCTGGGGCAGGGCTGCTTTGGAGAGGTCTGGATGGGGAC
CTGGAACGGCACCACCAGAGTGGCCATAAAGACTCTGAAGCCCGGCACCATGTCCCCGGAGGCCTTCCTG
CAGGAAGCCCAAGTGATGAAGAAGCTCCGGCATGAGAAGCTGGTTCAGCTGTACGCAGTGGTGTCGGAAG
AGCCCATCTACATCGTCACTGAGTACATGAGCAAGGGGAGCCTCCTGGATTTCCTGAAGGGAGAGATGGG
CAAGTACCTGCGGCTGCCACAGCTCGTCGATATGGCTGCTCAGATTGCATCCGGCATGGCCTATGTGGAG
AGGATGAACTACGTGCACCGAGACCTGCGGGCGGCCAACATCCTGGTGGGGGAGAACCTGGTGTGCAAGG
TGGCTGACTTTGGGCTGGCACGCCTCATCGAGGACAACGAGTACACAGCACGGCAAGGTGCCAAGTTCCC
CATCAAGTGGACAGCCCCCGAGGCAGCCCTCTATGGCCGGTTCACCATCAAGTCGGATGTCTGGTCCTTC
GGCATCCTGCTGACTGAGCTGACCACCAAGGGCCGGGTGCCATACCCAGGGATGGTCAACAGGGAGGTGC
TGGACCAGGTGGAGAGGGGCTACCGCATGCCCTGCCCGCCCGAGTGCCCCGAGTCGCTGCATGACCTCAT
GTGCCAGTGCTGGCGGAAGGACCCTGAGGAGCGGCCCACTTTTGAGTACCTGCAGGCCTTCCTGGAGGAC
TACTTCACCTCGACAGAGCCCCAGTACCAGCCTGGAGAGAACCTACGGGATCCACCGGTCGCCACCATGG
TGTCTAAGGGCGAAGAGCTGATTAAGGAGAACATGCACATGAAGCTGTACATGGAGGGCACCGTGGACAA
CCATCACTTCAAGTGCACATCCGAGGGCGAAGGCAAGCCCTACGAGGGCACCCAGACCATGAGAATCAAG
GTGGTCGAGGGCGGCCCTCTCCCCTTCGCCTTCGACATCCTGGCTACTAGCTTCCTCTACGGCAGCAAGA
CCTTCATCAACCACACCCAGGGCATCCCCGACTTCTTCAAGCAGTCCTTCCCTGAGGGCTTCACATGGGA
GAGAGTCACCACATACGAAGACGGGGGCGTGCTGACCGCTACCCAGGACACCAGCCTCCAGGACGGCTGC
CTCATCTACAACGTCAAGATCAGAGGGGTGAACTTCACATCCAACGGCCCTGTGATGCAGAAGAAAACAC
TCGGCTGGGAGGCCTTCACCGAGACGCTGTACCCCGCTGACGGCGGCCTGGAAGGCAGAAACGACATGGC
CCTGAAGCTCGTGGGCGGGAGCCATCTGATCGCAAACGCCAAGACCACATATAGATCCAAGAAACCCGCT
AAGAACCTCAAGATGCCTGGCGTCTACTATGTGGACTACAGACTGGAAAGAATCAAGGAGGCCAACAACG
AGACCTACGTCGAGCAGCACGAGGTGGCAGTGGCCAGATACTGCGACCTCCCTAGCAAACTGGGGCACAA
GCTTAATTAAGCGGCCGCGACTCTAGATCATAAT
