[The description below was written by a language model from this plasmid's Addgene catalogue record.]
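Description:
mTagBFP2-C-Src-7 is a mammalian expression plasmid that produces chicken (Gallus gallus) c-Src fused to the monomeric blue fluorescent protein mTagBFP2. It is built on an mTagBFP2 fusion-vector backbone of about 4.75 kb (excluding the insert). In bacteria it is maintained at high copy number under kanamycin selection. A neomycin resistance marker allows G418 selection of transfected mammalian cells, so stable lines are possible as well as transient expression. The record does not include a feature table, so the origins of replication and the promoters driving the resistance marker are not specified.

Expression of the fusion is driven by the CMV promoter, a strong constitutive promoter in most mammalian cell types. The listed SV40pA reverse sequencing primer suggests an SV40 polyadenylation signal downstream of the coding region. The fluorescent protein is recorded as a C-terminal tag, so c-Src sits upstream of mTagBFP2. This orientation leaves the N-terminus of the kinase free, which matters because Src associates with membranes through N-terminal lipid modification. The "7" in the name may refer to the linker between the two proteins, but the record does not say.

The stated purpose is as a localization marker: the fusion labels membranes and vesicles in blue, with excitation at 399 nm and emission at 456 nm. It suits live- or fixed-cell fluorescence imaging of Src distribution, and its blue emission lets it be combined with green, yellow or red reporters in multicolour experiments. The cloning method is not recorded.
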