Addgene plasmid #55285: mTagBFP2-C-Src-7
Purpose: Localization: Membrane/Vesicles, Excitation: 399, Emission: 456
Depositing lab: Michael Davidson. Depositing organization: Florida State University, Tallahassee. Publication: An enhanced monomeric blue fluorescent protein with the high chemical stability of the chromophore. Subach OM, Cranfill PJ, Davidson MW, Verkhusha VV. PLoS One. 2011;6(12):e28674. Epub 2011 Dec 8. 10.1371/journal.pone.0028674 PubMed 22174863.
Backbone
  Vector backbone: mTagBFP2
  Backbone size w/o insert (bp): 4750
  Vector type: Mammalian Expression
  Selectable markers: Neomycin (select with G418)
Growth in bacteria
  Bacterial resistance: Kanamycin, 50 μg/mL
  Growth temperature: 37°C
  Growth strain: DH5alpha
  Copy number: High Copy
Gene/Insert
  Gene/Insert name: C-Src (alt name: XM_001232484.1)
  Species: G. gallus (chicken)
  Promoter: CMV
  Tag / fusion protein: mTagBFP2 (C terminal on backbone)
  Cloning method: Unknown
  Sequencing primers: 5′ CMV-F; 3′ SV40pA-R
Terms and licenses: Academic/Nonprofit Terms; Industry Terms
Depositor comments: . Excitation = 399; Emission = 456
How to cite: mTagBFP2-C-Src-7 was a gift from Michael Davidson (Addgene plasmid # 55285)
